>Addgene plasmid #20745 | hIRE1a K599A | depositor partial sequence | sequence record 9641 | Author sequence
TAGCTCGGGCCCAATAATGATTTTATTTTGACTGATAGTGACCTGTTCGTTGCAACAAATTGATAAGCAA
TGCTTTTTTATAATGCCAACTTTGTACAAAAAAGCAGGCTTTAAAGGAACCAATTCAGTCGACTGGATCC
GGTACCGAATTCGCCATGCCGGCCCGGCGGCTGCTGCTGCTGCTGACGCTGCTGCTGCCCGGCCTCGGGA
TTTTTGGAAGTACCAGCACAGTGACGCTTCCTGAAACCTTGTTGTTTGTGTCAACGCTGGATGGAAGTTT
GCATGCTGTCAGCAAGAGGACAGGCTCAATCAAATGGACTTTAAAAGAAGATCCAGTCCTGCAGGTCCCA
ACACATGTGGAAGAGCCTGCCTTTCTCCCAGATCCTAATGATGGCAGCCTGTATACGCTTGGAAGCAAGA
ATAATGAAGGCCTGACGAAACTTCCTTTTACCATCCCAGAATTGGTGCAGGCATCCCCATGCCGAAGTTC
AGATGGAATCCTCTACATGGGTAAAAAGCAGGACATCTGGTATGTTATTGACCTCCTGACCGGAGAGAAG
CAGCAGACTTTGTCATCGGCCTTTGCAGATAGTCTCTGCCCATCAACCTCTCTTCTGTATCTTGGGCGAA
CAGAATACACCATCACCATGTACGACACCAAAACCCGAGAGCTCCGGTGGAATGCCACCTACTTTGACTA
TGCGGCCTCACTGCCTGAGGACGACGTGGACTACAAGATGTCCCACTTTGTGTCCAATGGTGATGGGCTG
GTGGTGACTGTGGACAGTGAATCTGGAGACGTCCTGTGGATCCAAAACTACGCCTCCCCTGTGGTGGCCT
TTTATGTCTGGCAGCGGGAGGGTCTGAGGAAGGTGATGCACATCACTGTCGCTGTGGAGACCCTGCGCTA
TCTGACCTTCATGTCTGGGGAGGTGGGGCGCATCACAAAGTGGAAGTACCCGTTCCCCAAGGAGACAGAG
GCCAAGAGCAAGCTGACGCCCACTCTGTATGTTGGGAAATACTCTACCAGCCTCTATGCCTCTCCCTCAA
TGGTACACGAGGGGGTTGCTGTCGTGCCCCGCGGCAGCACACTTCCTTTGCTGGAAGGGCCCCAGACTGA
TGGCGTCACCATCGGGGACAAGGGGGAGTGTGTGATCACGCCCAGCACGGACGTCAAGTTTGATCCCGGA
CTCAAAAGCAAGAACAAGCTCAACTACTTGAGGAATTACTGGCTTCTGATAGGACACCACGTGTCTCGGG
ATGTGGAGGAGAAGCCCGCCCATGCCCCTGCCCGGCCCGAGGCCCCCGTGGACTCCATGCTTAAGGACAT
GGCTACCATCATCCTGAGCACCTTCCTGCTGATTGGCTGGGTGGCCTTCATCATCACCTATCCCCTGAGC
ATGCATCAGCAGCAGCAGCTCCAGCACCAGCAGTTCCAGAAGGAACTGGAGAAGATCCAGCTCCTGCAGC
AGCAGCAGCAGCAGCTGCCCTTCCACCCACCTGGAGACACGGCTCAGGACGGCGAGCTCCTGGACACGTC
TGGCCCGTACTCAGAGAGCTCGGGCACCAGCAGCCCCAGCACGTCCCCCAGGGCCTCCAACCACTCGCTC
TGCTCCGGCAGCTCTGCCTCCAAGGCTGGCAGCAGCCCCTCCCTGGAACAAGACGATGGAGATGAGGAAA
CCAGCGTGGTGATAGTTGGGAAAATTTCCTTCTGTCCCAAGGATGTCCTGGGCCATGGAGCTGAGGGCAC
AATTGTGTACCGGGGCATGTTTGACAACCGCGACGTGGCCGTGGCGAGGATCCTCCCCGAGTGTTTTAGC
TTCGCAGACCGTGAGGTCCAGCTGTTGCGAGAATCGGATGAGCACCCGAACGTGATCCGCTACTTCTGCA
CGGAGAAGGACCGGCAATTCCAGTACATTGCCATCGAGCTGTGTGCAGCCACCCTGCAAGAGTATGTGGA
GCAGAAGGACTTTGCGCATCTCGGCCTGGAGCCCATCACCTTGCTGCAGCAGACCACCTCGGGCCTGGCC
CACCTCCACTCCCTCAACATCGTTCACAGAGACCTAAAGCCACACAACATCCTCATATCCATGCCCAATG
CACACGGCAAGATCAAGGCCATGATCTCCGACTTTGGCCTCTGCAAGAAGCTGGCAGTGGGCAGACACAG
TTTCAGCCGCCGATCTGGGGTGCCTGGCACAGAAGGCTGGATCGCTCCAGAGATGCTGAGCGAAGACTGT
AAGGAGAACCCTACCTACACGGTGGACATCTTTTCTGCAGGCTGCGTCTTTTACTACGTAATCTCTGAGG
GCAGCCACCCTTTTGGCAAGTCCCTGCAGCGGCAGGCCAACATCCTCCTGGGTGCCTGCAGCCTTGACTG
CTTGCACCCAGAGAAGCACGAAGACGTCATTGCACGTGAATTGATAGAGAAGATGATTGCGATGGATCCT
CAGAAACGCCCCTCAGCGAAGCACGTGCTCAAACACCCGTTCTTCTGGAGCCTAGAGAAGCAGCTCCAGT
TCTTCCAGGACGTGAGCGACAGAATAGAAAAGGAATCCCTGGATGGCCCGATCGTGAAGCAGTTAGAGAG
AGGCGGGAGAGCCGTGGTGAAGATGGACTGGCGGGAGAACATCACTGTCCCCCTCCAGACAGACCTGCGT
AAATTCAGGACCTATAAAGGTGGTTCTGTCAGAGATCTCCTCCGAGCCATGAGAAATAAGAAGCACCACT
ACCGGGAGCTGCCTGCAGAGGTGCGGGAGACGCTGGGGTCCCTCCCCGACGACTTCGTGTGCTACTTCAC
GTCTCGCTTCCCCCACCTCCTCGCACACACCTACCGGGCCATGGAGCTGTGCAGCCACGAGAGACTCTTC
CAGCCCTACTACTTCCACGAGCCCCCAGAGCCCCAGCCCCCAGTGACTCCAGACGCCCTCTGACTCGAGA
TATCTAGACCCAGCTTTCTTGTACAAAGTTGGCATTATAAGAAAGCATGCTTATCAATTGT
