>Addgene plasmid #20745 | hIRE1a K599A | addgene partial sequence | sequence record 26591 | 20745 with hIRE1-R2 (AATCAGCAGGAAGGTGCTCA)
CCAGGTTGATAACTTCCTCAAAGCTCTTTTTCTCTGAATCAGCAGGAATCACATTTTCCCGATGTTTGGG
TAGATTGTTGGGAAATCTCTCCAGCATCTTGGTAGACGCAGACAGTGGGGTTTCATGGTGTCCTATCAGA
AGCCAGTAATTCCTCAAGTAGTTGAGCTTGTTCTTGCTTTTGAGTCCGGGATCAAACTTGACGTCCGTGC
TGGGCGTGATCACACACTCCCCCTTGTCCCCGATGGTGACGCCATCAGTCTGGGGCCCTTCCAGCAAAGG
AAGTGTGCTGCCGCGGGGCACGACAGCAACCCCCTCGTGTACCATTGAGGGAGAGGCATAGAGGCTGGTA
GAGTATTTCCCAACATACAGAGTGGGCGTCAGCTTGCTCTTGGCCTCTGTCTCCTTGGGGAACGGGTACT
TCCACTTTGTGATGCGCCCCACCTCCCCAGACATGAAGGTCAGATAGCGCAGGGTCTCCACAGCGACATT
GATGTGCATCACCTTCCTCAGACCCTCCCGCTGCCAGACATAAAAGGCCACCACAGGGGA
