>Addgene plasmid #20745 | hIRE1a K599A | addgene partial sequence | sequence record 26592 | 20745 with CMV-F
CAGTGATAGAGATCTCCCTATCAGTGATAGAGATCGTCGACTAGTCCAGTGTGGTGGAATTCTGCAGATA
TCAACAAGTTTGTACAAAAAAGCAGGCTTTAAAGGAACCAATTCAGTCGACTGGATCCGGTACCGAATTC
GCCATGCCGGCCCGGCGGCTGCTGCTGCTGCTGACGCTGCTGCTGCCCGGCCTCGGGATTTTTGGAAGTA
CCAGCACAGTGACGCTTCCTGAAACCTTGTTGTTTGTGTCAACGCTGGATGGAAGTTTGCATGCTGTCAG
CAAGAGGACAGGCTCAATCAAATGGACTTTAAAAGAAGATCCAGTCCTGCAGGTCCCAACACATGTGGAA
GAGCCTGCCTTTCTCCCAGATCCTAATGATGGCAGCCTGTATACGCTTGGAAGCAAGAATAATGAAGGCC
TGACGAAACTTCCTTTTACCATCCCAGAATTGGTGCAGGCATCCCCATGCCGAAGTTCAGATGGAATCCT
CTACATGGGTAAAAAGCAGGACATCTGGTATGTTATTGACCTCCTGACCGGAGAGAAGCAGCAGACTTTG
TCATCGGCCTTTGCAGATAGTCTCTGCCCATCAACCTCTCTTCTGTATCTTGGGCGAACAGAATACACCA
TCACCATGTACGACACCAAAACCCGAGAGCTCCGGTGGAATGCCACCTACTTTGACTATGCGGCCTCACT
GCCTGAGGACGACGTGGACTACAAGATGTCCCACTTTGTGTCCAATGGTGATGGGCTGGTGGTGACTGTG
GACAGTGAATCTGGGGACGTCCTGTGGATCCAAAACTACGCCTCCCCTGTGGTGGCCTTTTATGTCTGGC
AGCGGG
