>Addgene plasmid #20745 | hIRE1a K599A | addgene partial sequence | sequence record 26593 | 20745 with hIRE1-R
AAGGTGATGGGCTCCAGGCCGAGATGCGCAAAGTCCTTCTGCTCCACATACTCTTGCAGGGTGGCTGCAC
ACAGCTCGATGGCAATGTACTGGAATTGCCGGTCCTTCTCCGTGCAGAAGTAGCGGATCACGTTCGGGTG
CTCATCCGATTCTCGCAACAGCTGGACCTCACGGTCTGCGAAGCTAAAACACTCGGGGAGGATCCTCGCC
ACGGCCACGTCGCGGTTGTCAAACATGCCCCGGTACACAATTGTGCCCTCAGCTCCATGGCCCAGGACAT
CCTTGGGACAGAAGGAAATTTTCCCAACTATCACCACGCTGGTTTCCTCATCTCCATCGTCTTGTTCCAG
GGAGGGGCTGCTGCCAGCCTTGGAGGCAGAGCTGCCGGAGCAGAGCGAGTGGTTGGAGGCCCTGGGGGAC
GTGCTGGGNCTGCTGGTGCCCGAGCTCTCTGAGTACGGGCCAGACGTGTCCAGGAGCTCGCCGTCCTGAG
CCGTGTCTCCAGGTGGGTGGAAGGGCAGCTGCTGCTGCTGCTGCTGCAGGAGCTGGATCTTCTCCAGTTC
CTTCTGGAACTGCTGGTGCTGGAGCTGCTGCTGCTGATGCATGCTCANGGGATAGGTGATGATGAAGGCC
ACCCAACCAATCANCAGGAAGGTGCTCAGGATGATGGTAGCCATGT
