[The description below was written by a language model from this plasmid's Addgene catalogue record.]
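Description:
hIRE1a K599A is a lentiviral mammalian expression plasmid built on the pLenti CMV/TO Puro DEST (670-1) Gateway destination backbone, which is about 9.6 kb without insert. It is propagated in bacteria as a high-copy plasmid under ampicillin selection. The recorded growth strain is a recombination-deficient one, as is commonly chosen for lentiviral vectors, whose long terminal repeats are prone to rearrangement. Puromycin is the selectable marker for transduced or transfected mammalian cells. No feature table accompanies the record, so individual backbone elements such as the LTRs, packaging signal and origin of replication are not itemised here.

The payload is a roughly 2.9 kb human IRE1α cDNA (gene ERN1) carrying the K599A substitution, which the depositor describes as a dominant-negative kinase mutant. IRE1α is an endoplasmic reticulum stress sensor with kinase and endoribonuclease activities that acts in the unfolded protein response. The cDNA came from a pENTR1A entry clone and was moved into the destination vector by Gateway cloning; the record does not say whether the flanking cloning sites were preserved. As the backbone name and the CMV forward sequencing primer indicate, expression is driven by a CMV/TO promoter. This is a CMV promoter bearing tetracycline operator sites, which is constitutive in ordinary cells and becomes tetracycline-regulatable in cells expressing the Tet repressor. No epitope tag or reporter is recorded.

The associated publication concerns the role of IRE1α in insulin mRNA degradation in pancreatic beta cells. This fits use of the construct for stable, puromycin-selectable expression of the mutant to interfere with endogenous IRE1α signalling.
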