Addgene plasmid #20745: hIRE1a K599A
Depositing lab: Fumihiko Urano. Depositing organization: University of Massachusetts, Worcester. Publication: The role of IRE1alpha in the degradation of insulin mRNA in pancreatic beta-cells. Lipson KL, Ghosh R, Urano F. PLoS ONE. 2008 . 3(2):e1648. 10.1371/journal.pone.0001648 PubMed 18286202.
Backbone
  Vector backbone: pLenti CMV/TO Puro DEST (670-1)
  Backbone manufacturer: Eric Campeau (Addgene plasmid 17293)
  Backbone size w/o insert (bp): 9594
  Vector type: Mammalian Expression, Lentiviral ; Destination vector
  Selectable markers: Puromycin
Growth in bacteria
  Bacterial resistance: Ampicillin, 100 μg/mL
  Growth temperature: 37°C
  Growth strain: Stbl3
  Copy number: High Copy
Gene/Insert
  Gene/Insert name: IRE1
  Species: H. sapiens (human)
  Insert size (bp): 2934
  Mutation: K599A, dominant negative kinase mutant
  Entrez Gene: ERN1 (a.k.a. IRE1, IRE1P, IRE1a, hIRE1p)
  Cloning method: Gateway Cloning; 5′ cloning site Gateway (unknown if destroyed); 3′ cloning site Gateway (unknown if destroyed)
  Sequencing primers: 5′ CMV-F; 3′ MSCV-rev
Terms and licenses: Academic/Nonprofit Terms; Industry Terms: Not Available to Industry
Depositor comments: IRE1a cDNA was cut out of pENTR1A with EcoRI and XhoI and ligated into pLenti CMV/TO Puro DEST through Gateway cloning.
How to cite: hIRE1a K599A was a gift from Fumihiko Urano (Addgene plasmid # 20745 ; http://n2t.net/addgene:20745 ; RRID:Addgene_20745)
